Addgene plasmid #186751: pmCherry-N1-Cofilin-S41E
Purpose: Expresses S41E phosphomimetic mCherry-tagged human cofilin in mammalian cells
Depositing lab: Geert van den Bogaart. Depositing organization: University of Groningen. Publication: Atypical cofilin signaling drives dendritic cell migration through the extracellular matrix via nuclear deformation. Warner H, Franciosa G, van der Borg G, Coenen B, Faas F, Koenig C, de Boer R, Classens R, Maassen S, Baranov MV, Mahajan S, Dabral D, Bianchi F, van Hilten N, Risselada HJ, Roos WH, Olsen JV, Cano LQ, van den Bogaart G. Cell Rep. 2024 Feb 27;43(3):113866. doi: 10.1016/j.celrep.2024.113866. PubMed 38416638.
Backbone
  Vector backbone: pmCherry-N1
  Vector type: Mammalian Expression
Growth in bacteria
  Bacterial resistance: Kanamycin, 50 μg/mL
  Growth temperature: 37°C
  Growth strain: DH5alpha
  Copy number: High Copy
Gene/Insert
  Gene/Insert name: Cofilin-1 (alt names: p18; CFL1)
  Species: H. sapiens (human)
  Mutation: Changed serine 41 to glutamic acid
  GenBank ID: NM_005507.2
  Entrez Gene: CFL1 (a.k.a. CFL, HEL-S-15, cofilin)
  Promoter: CMV
  Tag / fusion protein: mCherry (C terminal on insert)
  Cloning method: Restriction Enzyme; 5′ cloning site EcoRI (not destroyed); 3′ cloning site BamHI (not destroyed)
  Sequencing primers: 5′ TAACAACTCCGCCCCATT; 3′ CACCTTGAAGCGCATGAACT
Resource information
  A portion of this plasmid was derived from a plasmid made by: Synthetic gene
Terms and licenses: Academic/Nonprofit Terms; Industry Terms: Not Available to Industry
How to cite: pmCherry-N1-Cofilin-S41E was a gift from Geert van den Bogaart (Addgene plasmid # 186751 ; http://n2t.net/addgene:186751 ; RRID:Addgene_186751)
