[The description below was written by a language model from this plasmid's Addgene catalogue record and pLannotate feature annotations shown in this document.]
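Description:
pmCherry-N1-Cofilin-S41E is a mammalian expression plasmid of about 5.2 kb built on the pmCherry-N1 backbone. It is maintained in E. coli through a high-copy ColE1/pUC-type origin and selected with kanamycin. The resistance gene is the Tn5 aminoglycoside phosphotransferase (NeoR/KanR), which sits behind tandem bacterial (bla-type) and SV40 early promoters and is followed by an HSV TK polyadenylation signal. The same cassette can therefore confer kanamycin resistance in bacteria and G418 resistance in transfected mammalian cells. An f1 origin is also present and allows single-stranded DNA production. Short annotated fragments of ble, large T antigen and a bGH poly(A) signal appear to be partial matches to backbone sequence rather than functional elements.

The payload is the human cofilin-1 (CFL1) coding sequence, derived from a synthetic gene and inserted between the EcoRI and BamHI sites of the multiple cloning site. It is fused in frame through a short linker to mCherry at its C terminus. The human cytomegalovirus immediate early enhancer and promoter drive transcription, and an SV40 poly(A) signal terminates it. Serine 41 has been changed to glutamic acid, a substitution intended to mimic constitutive phosphorylation at that residue.

Cofilin binds F-actin and promotes its depolymerization. The red fluorescent fusion lets the localization and cellular effects of the phosphomimetic form be followed in live or fixed mammalian cells. The associated study concerns atypical cofilin signaling in dendritic cell migration through the extracellular matrix and nuclear deformation.
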