Features (pLannotate 1.2.2; 15 found; start..end, strand, type, name):
     48..351     +  enhancer       CMV enhancer: human cytomegalovirus immediate early enhancer
    352..555     +  promoter       CMV promoter: human cytomegalovirus (CMV) immediate early promoter
    578..621     +  misc_feature   MCS (fragment): multiple cloning site
    622..1119    +  CDS            CFL1: COF1_HUMAN - Also known as CFL. Experimental evidence at protein level: Swiss-Prot protein existence level 1. Binds to F-actin and exhibits pH-sensitive F-actin depolymerizing activity (PubMed:11812157). In conjunction with the subcortical maternal complex (SCMC), plays an essential role for zygotes to progress beyond the first embryonic cell divisions via regulation of actin dynamics (PubMed:15580268). Required for the centralization of the mitotic spindle and symmetric division of zygotes (By similarity). Plays a role in the regulation of cell morphology and cytoskeletal organization in epit
   1141..1848    +  CDS            mCherry: mCherry is a basic (constitutively fluorescent) red fluorescent protein published in 2004, derived from Discosoma sp.. It is reported to be a very rapidly-maturing monomer with low acid sensitivity.
   1868..1951    +  CDS            large T antigen (fragment): large T antigen from SV40 (simian virus 40)
   1974..2095    +  polyA_signal   SV40 poly(A) signal: SV40 polyadenylation signal
   2129..2557    -  rep_origin     f1 ori (sequence partly withheld): f1 bacteriophage origin of replication; arrow indicates direction of (+) strand synthesis
   2584..2688    +  promoter       AmpR promoter: bla
   2690..3047    +  promoter       SV40 promoter: SV40 enhancer and early promoter
   3082..3876    +  CDS            NeoR/KanR: aminoglycoside phosphotransferase from Tn5; aph(3')-II (or nptII); confers resistance to neomycin, kanamycin, and G418 (Geneticin®)
   3897..4049    +  CDS            ble (fragment): BLE_KLEPN - Experimental evidence at protein level: Swiss-Prot protein existence level 1. Binding protein with a strong affinity to the bleomycin family of antibiotics. Binds to CL990; an antimitotic-antibiotic compound. From Klebsiella pneumoniae.
   4108..4155    +  polyA_signal   HSV TK poly(A) signal: herpes simplex virus thymidine kinase polyadenylation signal (Cole and Stacy, 1985)
   4246..4262    -  polyA_signal   bGH poly(A) signal (fragment): bovine growth hormone polyadenylation signal
   4484..5072    +  rep_origin     ori: high-copy-number ColE1/pMB1/pBR322/pUC origin of replication
>Addgene plasmid #186751 | pmCherry-N1-Cofilin-S41E | addgene full sequence | sequence record 372883 | Addgene NGS Result
TAATCAATTACGGGGTCATTAGTTCATAGCCCATATATGGAGTTCCGCGTTACATAACTTACGGTAAATG
GCCCGCCTGGCTGACCGCCCAACGACCCCCGCCCATTGACGTCAATAATGACGTATGTTCCCATAGTAAC
GCCAATAGGGACTTTCCATTGACGTCAATGGGTGGAGTATTTACGGTAAACTGCCCACTTGGCAGTACAT
CAAGTGTATCATATGCCAAGTACGCCCCCTATTGACGTCAATGACGGTAAATGGCCCGCCTGGCATTATG
CCCAGTACATGACCTTATGGGACTTTCCTACTTGGCAGTACATCTACGTATTAGTCATCGCTATTACCAT
GGTGATGCGGTTTTGGCAGTACATCAATGGGCGTGGATAGCGGTTTGACTCACGGGGATTTCCAAGTCTC
CACCCCATTGACGTCAATGGGAGTTTGTTTTGGCACCAAAATCAACGGGACTTTCCAAAATGTCGTAACA
ACTCCGCCCCATTGACGCAAATGGGCGGTAGGCGTGTACGGTGGGAGGTCTATATAAGCAGAGCTGGTTT
AGTGAACCGTCAGATCCGCTAGCGCTACCGGACTCAGATCTCGAGCTCAAGCTTCGAATTCATGGCCTCC
GGTGTGGCTGTCTCTGATGGTGTCATCAAGGTGTTCAACGACATGAAGGTGCGTAAGTCTTCAACGCCAG
AGGAGGTGAAGAAGCGCAAGAAGGCGGTGCTCTTCTGCCTGGAAGAGGACAAGAAGAACATCATCCTGGA
GGAGGGCAAGGAGATCCTGGTGGGCGATGTGGGCCAGACTGTCGACGATCCCTACGCCACCTTTGTCAAG
ATGCTGCCAGATAAGGACTGCCGCTATGCCCTCTATGATGCAACCTATGAGACCAAGGAGAGCAAGAAGG
AGGATCTGGTGTTTATCTTCTGGGCCCCCGAGTCTGCGCCCCTTAAGAGCAAAATGATTTATGCCAGCTC
CAAGGACGCCATCAAGAAGAAGCTGACAGGGATCAAGCATGAATTGCAAGCAAACTGCTACGAGGAGGTC
AAGGACCGCTGCACCCTGGCAGAGAAGCTGGGGGGCAGTGCGGTCATCTCCCTGGAGGGCAAGCCTTTGT
GGGATCCACCGGTCGCCACCATGGTGAGCAAGGGCGAGGAGGATAACATGGCCATCATCAAGGAGTTCAT
GCGCTTCAAGGTGCACATGGAGGGCTCCGTGAACGGCCACGAGTTCGAGATCGAGGGCGAGGGCGAGGGC
CGCCCCTACGAGGGCACCCAGACCGCCAAGCTGAAGGTGACCAAGGGTGGCCCCCTGCCCTTCGCCTGGG
ACATCCTGTCCCCTCAGTTCATGTACGGCTCCAAGGCCTACGTGAAGCACCCCGCCGACATCCCCGACTA
CTTGAAGCTGTCCTTCCCCGAGGGCTTCAAGTGGGAGCGCGTGATGAACTTCGAGGACGGCGGCGTGGTG
ACCGTGACCCAGGACTCCTCCCTGCAGGACGGCGAGTTCATCTACAAGGTGAAGCTGCGCGGCACCAACT
TCCCCTCCGACGGCCCCGTAATGCAGAAGAAGACCATGGGCTGGGAGGCCTCCTCCGAGCGGATGTACCC
CGAGGACGGCGCCCTGAAGGGCGAGATCAAGCAGAGGCTGAAGCTGAAGGACGGCGGCCACTACGACGCT
GAGGTCAAGACCACCTACAAGGCCAAGAAGCCCGTGCAGCTGCCCGGCGCCTACAACGTCAACATCAAGT
TGGACATCACCTCCCACAACGAGGACTACACCATCGTGGAACAGTACGAACGCGCCGAGGGCCGCCACTC
CACCGGCGGCATGGACGAGCTGTACAAGTAAAGCGGCCGCGACTCTAGATCATAATCAGCCATACCACAT
TTGTAGAGGTTTTACTTGCTTTAAAAAACCTCCCACACCTCCCCCTGAACCTGAAACATAAAATGAATGC
AATTGTTGTTGTTAACTTGTTTATTGCAGCTTATAATGGTTACAAATAAAGCAATAGCATCACAAATTTC
ACAAATAAAGCATTTTTTTCACTGCATTCTAGTTGTGGTTTGTCCAAACTCATCAATGTATCTTAAGGCG
TAAATTGTAAGCGTTAATATTTTGTTAAAATTCGCGTTAAATTTTTGTTAAATCAGCTCATTTTTTAACC
AATAGGCCGAAATCGGCAAAATCCCTTATAAATCAAAAGAATAGACCGAGATAGGGT
[37 nt withheld, positions 2228-2264]
AAAGAACGTGGACTCCAACGTCAAAGG
[49 nt withheld, positions 2292-2340]
T
[91 nt withheld, positions 2342-2432]
G
[124 nt withheld, positions 2434-2557]
CAGGTGGCACTTTTCGGGGAAATGTGCGCGGAACCCCTATTTGTTTATTTTTCTAAATACATTCAAATAT
GTATCCGCTCATGAGACAATAACCCTGATAAATGCTTCAATAATATTGAAAAAGGAAGAGTCCTGAGGCG
GAAAGAACCAGCTGTGGAATGTGTGTCAGTTAGGGTGTGGAAAGTCCCCAGGCTCCCCAGCAGGCAGAAG
TATGCAAAGCATGCATCTCAATTAGTCAGCAACCAGGTGTGGAAAGTCCCCAGGCTCCCCAGCAGGCAGA
AGTATGCAAAGCATGCATCTCAATTAGTCAGCAACCATAGTCCCGCCCCTAACTCCGCCCATCCCGCCCC
TAACTCCGCCCAGTTCCGCCCATTCTCCGCCCCATGGCTGACTAATTTTTTTTATTTATGCAGAGGCCGA
GGCCGCCTCGGCCTCTGAGCTATTCCAGAAGTAGTGAGGAGGCTTTTTTGGAGGCCTAGGCTTTTGCAAA
GATCGATCAAGAGACAGGATGAGGATCGTTTCGCATGATTGAACAAGATGGATTGCACGCAGGTTCTCCG
GCCGCTTGGGTGGAGAGGCTATTCGGCTATGACTGGGCACAACAGACAATCGGCTGCTCTGATGCCGCCG
TGTTCCGGCTGTCAGCGCAGGGGCGCCCGGTTCTTTTTGTCAAGACCGACCTGTCCGGTGCCCTGAATGA
ACTGCAAGACGAGGCAGCGCGGCTATCGTGGCTGGCCACGACGGGCGTTCCTTGCGCAGCTGTGCTCGAC
GTTGTCACTGAAGCGGGAAGGGACTGGCTGCTATTGGGCGAAGTGCCGGGGCAGGATCTCCTGTCATCTC
ACCTTGCTCCTGCCGAGAAAGTATCCATCATGGCTGATGCAATGCGGCGGCTGCATACGCTTGATCCGGC
TACCTGCCCATTCGACCACCAAGCGAAACATCGCATCGAGCGAGCACGTACTCGGATGGAAGCCGGTCTT
GTCGATCAGGATGATCTGGACGAAGAGCATCAGGGGCTCGCGCCAGCCGAACTGTTCGCCAGGCTCAAGG
CGAGCATGCCCGACGGCGAGGATCTCGTCGTGACCCATGGCGATGCCTGCTTGCCGAATATCATGGTGGA
AAATGGCCGCTTTTCTGGATTCATCGACTGTGGCCGGCTGGGTGTGGCGGACCGCTATCAGGACATAGCG
TTGGCTACCCGTGATATTGCTGAAGAGCTTGGCGGCGAATGGGCTGACCGCTTCCTCGTGCTTTACGGTA
TCGCCGCTCCCGATTCGCAGCGCATCGCCTTCTATCGCCTTCTTGACGAGTTCTTCTGAGCGGGACTCTG
GGGTTCGAAATGACCGACCAAGCGACGCCCAACCTGCCATCACGAGATTTCGATTCCACCGCCGCCTTCT
ATGAAAGGTTGGGCTTCGGAATCGTTTTCCGGGACGCCGGCTGGATGATCCTCCAGCGCGGGGATCTCAT
GCTGGAGTTCTTCGCCCACCCTAGGGGGAGGCTAACTGAAACACGGAAGGAGACAATACCGGAAGGAACC
CGCGCTATGACGGCAATAAAAAGACAGAATAAAACGCACGGTGTTGGGTCGTTTGTTCATAAACGCGGGG
TTCGGTCCCAGGGCTGGCACTCTGTCGATACCCCACCGAGACCCCATTGGGGCCAATACGCCCGCGTTTC
TTCCTTTTCCCCACCCCACCCCCCAAGTTCGGGTGAAGGCCCAGGGCTCGCAGCCAACGTCGGGGCGGCA
GGCCCTGCCATAGCCTCAGGTTACTCATATATACTTTAGATTGATTTAAAACTTCATTTTTAATTTAAAA
GGATCTAGGTGAAGATCCTTTTTGATAATCTCATGACCAAAATCCCTTAACGTGAGTTTTCGTTCCACTG
AGCGTCAGACCCCGTAGAAAAGATCAAAGGATCTTCTTGAGATCCTTTTTTTCTGCGCGTAATCTGCTGC
TTGCAAACAAAAAAACCACCGCTACCAGCGGTGGTTTGTTTGCCGGATCAAGAGCTACCAACTCTTTTTC
CGAAGGTAACTGGCTTCAGCAGAGCGCAGATACCAAATACTGTTCTTCTAGTGTAGCCGTAGTTAGGCCA
CCACTTCAAGAACTCTGTAGCACCGCCTACATACCTCGCTCTGCTAATCCTGTTACCAGTGGCTGCTGCC
AGTGGCGATAAGTCGTGTCTTACCGGGTTGGACTCAAGACGATAGTTACCGGATAAGGCGCAGCGGTCGG
GCTGAACGGGGGGTTCGTGCACACAGCCCAGCTTGGAGCGAACGACCTACACCGAACTGAGATACCTACA
GCGTGAGCTATGAGAAAGCGCCACGCTTCCCGAAGGGAGAAAGGCGGACAGGTATCCGGTAAGCGGCAGG
GTCGGAACAGGAGAGCGCACGAGGGAGCTTCCAGGGGGAAACGCCTGGTATCTTTATAGTCCTGTCGGGT
TTCGCCACCTCTGACTTGAGCGTCGATTTTTGTGATGCTCGTCAGGGGGGCGGAGCCTATGGAAAAACGC
CAGCAACGCGGCCTTTTTACGGTTCCTGGCCTTTTGCTGGCCTTTTGCTCACATGTTCTTTCCTGCGTTA
TCCCCTGATTCTGTGGATAACCGTATTACCGCCATGCATTAGTTATTAATAG
